Addgene plasmid #57498: mEos4a-Tubulin-6
Purpose: Localization: Microtubules, Excitation: 505 / 569, Emission: 516 / 581
Depositing lab: Michael Davidson & Loren Looger. Depositing organization: Florida State University, Tallahassee.
Backbone
  Vector backbone: mEos4a
  Backbone size w/o insert (bp): 4750
  Vector type: Mammalian Expression
  Selectable markers: Neomycin (select with G418)
Growth in bacteria
  Bacterial resistance: Kanamycin, 50 μg/mL
  Growth temperature: 37°C
  Growth strain: DH5alpha
  Copy number: High Copy
Gene/Insert
  Gene/Insert name: Tubulin (alt name: NM_006082.2)
  Species: H. sapiens (human)
  Entrez Gene: TUBA1B (a.k.a. K-ALPHA-1)
  Promoter: CMV
  Tag / fusion protein: mEos4a
  Cloning method: Unknown
  Sequencing primers: 5′ CMV-F; 3′ SV40pA-R
Terms and licenses: Academic/Nonprofit Terms; Industry Terms
Depositor comments: . Excitation = 505 / 569; Emission = 516 / 581
How to cite: mEos4a-Tubulin-6 was a gift from Michael Davidson & Loren Looger (Addgene plasmid # 57498 ; http://n2t.net/addgene:57498 ; RRID:Addgene_57498)
