[The description below was written by a language model from this plasmid's Addgene catalogue record.]
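Description:
mEos4a-Tubulin-6 is a mammalian expression plasmid that produces human alpha-tubulin (TUBA1B, also known as K-ALPHA-1) fused to the photoconvertible fluorescent protein mEos4a, for labelling microtubules in living or fixed cells. The vector is built on an mEos4a backbone of about 4.75 kb without the insert. It is maintained in E. coli as a high-copy plasmid under kanamycin selection, and it carries a neomycin resistance marker so that transfected mammalian cells can be selected with G418 for stable lines. No feature table accompanies the record, so the specific origin of replication, the promoter driving the resistance cassette and the cloning sites used are not stated. The listed 3′ sequencing primer suggests an SV40 polyadenylation signal downstream of the fusion.

Expression of the fusion is driven by the CMV promoter, a strong constitutive promoter in most mammalian cell types. The name suggests that mEos4a sits N-terminal to tubulin and is joined by a short linker, with the "6" plausibly denoting linker length, but the record does not explicitly confirm either the tag orientation or the linker. mEos4a belongs to the Eos family of green-to-red photoconvertible proteins. The recorded spectra are excitation/emission of 505/516 nm for the green state and 569/581 nm for the red state reached after photoconversion, which is typically induced with violet light. When the fusion protein is incorporated into the microtubule lattice, it serves as a localization marker for the cytoskeleton. The photoconversion property makes such constructs suited to pulse-chase style tracking of microtubule subpopulations and to single-molecule localization microscopy such as PALM, although the record itself lists only the microtubule localization and spectral properties as the purpose.
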