>Addgene plasmid #57498 | mEos4a-Tubulin-6 | addgene partial sequence | sequence record 134048 | AllEos-F 5'-GGAGAAGGGTGTCAAGTTAC-3'
AAGATTACAACAAGGTTAAGCTGTATGAGCATGCTGTTGCTCATTCTGGATTGCCTGACAATGCCAGACG
ATCCGGACTCAGATCTCGAGTGCGTGAGTGCATCTCCATCCACGTTGGCCAGGCTGGTGTCCAGATTGGC
AATGCCTGCTGGGAGCTCTACTGCCTGGAACACGGCATCCAGCCCGATGGCCAGATGCCAAGTGACAAGA
CCATTGGGGGAGGAGATGACTCCTTCAACACCTTCTTCAGTGAGACGGGCGCTGGCAAGCACGTGCCCCG
GGCTGTGTTTGTAGACTTGGAACCCACAGTCATTGATGAAGTTCGCACTGGCACCTACCGCCAGCTCTTC
CACCCTGAGCAGCTCATCACAGGCAAGGAAGATGCTGCCAATAACTATGCCCGAGGGCACTACACCATTG
GCAAGGAGATCATTGACCTTGTGTTGGACCGAATTCGCAAGCTGGCTGACCAGTGCACCGGTCTTCAGGG
CTTCTTGGTTTTCCACAGCTTTGGTGGGGGAACTGGTTCTGGGTTCACCTCCCTGCTCATGGAACGTCTC
TCAGTTGATTATGGCAAGAAGTCCAAGCTGGAGTTCTCCATTTACCCAGCACCCCAGGTTTCCACAGCTG
TAGTTGAGCCCTACAACTCCATCCTCACCACCCACACCACCCTGGAGCACTCTGATTGTGCCTTCATGGT
AGACAATGAGGCCATCTATGACATCTGTCGTAGAAACCTCGATATCGAGCGCCCAACCTACACTAACCTT
AACCGCCTTATTAGCCAGATTGTGTCCTCCATCACTGCTTCCCTGAGATTTGATGGAGCCCTGAATGTTG
ACCTGACAGAATTCCAGACCAACCTGGTGCCCTACC
